Addgene plasmid #158500: pZA22
Purpose: In planta gene expression of Golden gate compatible N. benthamiana ZAR1 D481V. Km plant selection marker.
Depositing lab: Sophien Kamoun. Depositing organization: Sainsbury Laboratory, Norwich. Publication: A vector system for fast-forward studies of the HOPZ-ACTIVATED RESISTANCE1 (ZAR1) resistosome in the model plant Nicotiana benthamiana. Harant A, Pai H, Sakai T, Kamoun S, Adachi H. Plant Physiol. 2022 Jan 20;188(1):70-80. doi: 10.1093/plphys/kiab471. PubMed 34633454.
Backbone
  Vector backbone: pICH86988
  Backbone manufacturer: https://www.addgene.org/48076/
  Vector type: Plant Expression
Growth in bacteria
  Bacterial resistance: Kanamycin, 50 μg/mL
  Growth temperature: 37°C
  Growth strain: DH5alpha
  Copy number: High Copy
Gene/Insert
  Gene/Insert name: ZAR1
  Species: N. benthamiana
  Mutation: D481V
  Cloning method: Restriction Enzyme; 5′ cloning site Unknown (unknown if destroyed)
Terms and licenses: Academic/Nonprofit Terms; Industry Terms: Not Available to Industry
How to cite: pZA22 was a gift from Sophien Kamoun (Addgene plasmid # 158500 ; http://n2t.net/addgene:158500 ; RRID:Addgene_158500)
