[The description below was written by a language model from this plasmid's Addgene catalogue record and pLannotate feature annotations shown in this document.]
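Description:
pZA22 is a binary plant expression vector built on the Golden Gate-compatible pICH86988 backbone, designed for Agrobacterium-mediated delivery of a mutant ZAR1 gene into plant tissue. The backbone carries a high-copy ColE1/pUC-type origin for propagation in E. coli. The pVS1 origin, with its RepA replication protein and StaA stability protein, supports maintenance in Agrobacterium, and a fragment of an incP oriV is also detected. Bacterial selection is by kanamycin, through an aphA-3 aminoglycoside phosphotransferase gene driven by the bla (AmpR) promoter.

Nopaline-type left and right T-DNA border repeats delimit the region transferred into plant cells, which contains two expression units. Next to the left border is a plant selection cassette in which the NOS promoter drives nptII (neo), followed by the NOS terminator, giving kanamycin resistance in plants. The second unit uses the strong constitutive CaMV 35S promoter; an upstream stretch annotated as a CaMV protein fragment probably reflects the extended viral sequence that comes with a long version of this promoter. The promoter is followed by the tobacco mosaic virus Ω translational enhancer, the ZAR1 coding sequence and the OCS terminator. The annotation software labels the coding sequence by similarity to Arabidopsis ZAR1 (RPP13L4), but the catalogue record identifies it as the Nicotiana benthamiana ZAR1 orthologue carrying the D481V substitution. No epitope tag or reporter is annotated.

ZAR1 is an NLR immune receptor that assembles into a resistosome. The construct belongs to a vector toolkit for studying that complex in N. benthamiana, allowing in planta expression of the D481V variant. The record does not state the functional consequence of the mutation.
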