Features (pLannotate 1.2.2; 18 found; start..end, strand, type, name):
     32..56      +  misc_feature   RB T-DNA repeat: right border repeat from nopaline C58 T-DNA
    179..767     -  rep_origin     ori: high-copy-number ColE1/pMB1/pBR322/pUC origin of replication
    938..1732    -  CDS            KanR: aminoglycoside phosphotransferase; aphA-3; confers resistance to kanamycin
   1733..1837    -  promoter       AmpR promoter: bla
   1854..1914    -  rep_origin     oriV (fragment): incP origin of replication
   2120..2314    -  rep_origin     pVS1 oriV: origin of replication for the Pseudomonas plasmid pVS1 (Heeb et al., 2000)
   2380..3453    -  CDS            pVS1 RepA: replication protein from the Pseudomonas plasmid pVS1 (Heeb et al., 2000)
   3882..4511    -  CDS            pVS1 StaA: stability protein from the Pseudomonas plasmid pVS1 (Heeb et al., 2000)
   4775..4799    +  misc_feature   LB T-DNA repeat: left border repeat from nopaline C58 T-DNA
   5009..5192    +  promoter       NOS promoter: nopaline synthase promoter NOS promoter
   5213..6004    +  CDS            neo: KKA2_KLEPN - Also known as kan, nptII. Experimental evidence at protein level: Swiss-Prot protein existence level 1. Resistance to kanamycin, neomycin, paromomycin, ribostamycin, butirosin and gentamicin B. From Klebsiella pneumoniae.
   6033..6285    +  terminator     NOS terminator: nopaline synthase terminator and poly(A) signal
   6311..7117    +  CDS            IBMP_CAMVB (fragment): Experimental evidence at protein level: Swiss-Prot protein existence level 1. Enhances the ribosomal termination-reinitiation event leading to the translation of major open reading frames on the polycistronic viral RNAs. From Cauliflower mosaic virus (strain Bari 1) (CaMV).
   7301..7646    +  promoter       CaMV 35S promoter: strong constitutive promoter from cauliflower mosaic virus
   7598..7644    +  promoter       minimal CaMV 35S promoter: minimal 35S promoter from cauliflower mosaic virus
   7675..7728    +  misc_feature   TMV Ω: translational enhancer from the tobacco mosaic virus 5'-leader sequence (Gallie et al., 1988)
   7737..10256   +  CDS            RPP13L4: R13L4_ARATH - Also known as ZAR1 From Arabidopsis thaliana (Mouse-ear cress).
  10282..10989   +  terminator     OCS terminator: octopine synthase terminator
>Addgene plasmid #158500 | pZA22 | addgene full sequence | sequence record 312902 | Addgene NGS Result
GGGACACGAAGTGGTTTAAACTATCAGTGTTTGACAGGATATATTGGCGGGTAAACCTAAGAGAAAAGAG
CGTTTATTAGAATAATCGGATATTTAAAAGGGCGTGAAAAGGTTTATCCGTTCGTCCATTTGTATGTGCC
AACCACAGGAACCGTAAAAAGGCCGCGTTGCTGGCGTTTTTCCATAGGCTCCGCCCCCCTGACGAGCATC
ACAAAAATCGACGCTCAAGTCAGAGGTGGCGAAACCCGACAGGACTATAAAGATACCAGGCGTTTCCCCC
TGGAAGCTCCCTCGTGCGCTCTCCTGTTCCGACCCTGCCGCTTACCGGATACCTGTCCGCCTTTCTCCCT
TCGGGAAGCGTGGCGCTTTCTCATAGCTCACGCTGTAGGTATCTCAGTTCGGTGTAGGTCGTTCGCTCCA
AGCTGGGCTGTGTGCACGAACCCCCCGTTCAGCCCGACCGCTGCGCCTTATCCGGTAACTATCGTCTTGA
GTCCAACCCGGTAAGACACGACTTATCGCCACTGGCAGCAGCCACTGGTAACAGGATTAGCAGAGCGAGG
TATGTAGGCGGTGCTACAGAGTTCTTGAAGTGGTGGCCTAACTACGGCTACACTAGAAGGACAGTATTTG
GTATCTGCGCTCTGCTGAAGCCAGTTACCTTCGGAAAAAGAGTTGGTAGCTCTTGATCCGGCAAACAAAC
CACCGCTGGTAGCGGTGGTTTTTTTGTTTGCAAGCAGCAGATTACGCGCAGAAAAAAAGGATCTCAAGAA
GATCCTTTGATCTTTTCTACGGGGTCTGACGCTCAGTGGAACGAAAACTCACGTTAAGGGATTTTGGTCA
TGAGATTATCAAAAAGGATCTTCACCTAGATCCTTTTAAATTAAAAATGAAGTTTTAAATCAATCTAAAG
TATATATGAGTAAACTTGGTCTGACAGCTAAAACAATTCATCCAGTAAAATATAATATTTTATTTTCTCC
CAATCAGGCTTGATCCCCAGTAAGTCAAAAAATAGCTCGACATACTGTTCTTCCCCGATATCCTCCCTGA
TCGACCGGACGCAGAAGGCAATGTCATACCACTTGTCCGCCCTGCCGCTTCTCCCAAGATCAATAAAGCC
ACTTACTTTGCCATCTTTCACAAAGATGTTGCTGTCTCCCAGGTCGCCGTGGGAAAAGACAAGTTCCTCT
TCGGGCTTTTCCGTCTTTAAAAAATCATACAGCTCGCGCGGATCTTTAAATGGAGTGTCCTCTTCCCAGT
TTTCGCAATCCACATCGGCCAGATCGTTATTCAGTAAGTAATCCAATTCGGCTAAGCGGCTGTCTAAGCT
ATTCGTATAGGGACAATCCGATATGTCGATGGAGTGAAAGAGCCTGATGCACTCCGCATACAGCTCGATA
ATCTTTTCAGGGCTTTGTTCATCTTCATACTCTTCCGAGCAAAGGACGCCATCGGCCTCACTCATGAGCA
GATTGCTCCAGCCATCATGCCGTTCAAAGTGCAGGACCTTTGGAACAGGCAGCTTTCCTTCCAGCCATAG
CATCATGTCCTTTTCCCGTTCCACATCATAGGTGGTCCCTTTATACCGGCTGTCCGTCATTTTTAAATAT
AGGTTTTCATTTTCTCCCACCAGCTTATATACCTTAGCAGGAGACATTCCTTCCGTATCTTTTGCGCAGC
GGTATTTTTCGATCAGTTTTTTCAATTCCGGTGATATTCTCATTTTAGCCATACTCTTCCTTTTTCAATA
TTATTGAAGCATTTATCAAGGTTATTGTCTCATGAGCGGATACATATTTGAATGTATTTAGAAAAATAAA
CAAATAGGGGTTCCGCGCACGAATTGGCCAGCGCTGCCATTTTTGGGGTGAGGCCGTTCGCGGCCGAGGG
GCGCAGCCCCTGGGGGGATGGGAGCTCGGTGCCTTGATGTGGGCGCCGGCGGTCGAGTGGCGACGGCGCG
GCTTGTCCGCGCCCTGGTAGATTGCCTGGCCGTAGGCCAGCCATTTTTGAGCGGCCAGCGGCCGCGATAG
GCCGACGCGAAGCGGCGGGGCGTAGGGAGCGCAGCGACCGAAGGGTAGGCGCTTTTTGCAGCTCTTCGGC
TGTGCGCTGGCCAGACAGTTATGCACAGGCCAGGCGGGTTTTAAGAGTTTTAATAAGTTTTAAAGAGTTT
TAGGCGGAAAAATCGCCTTTTTTCTCTTTTATATCAGTCACTTACATGTGTGACCGGTTCCCAATGTACG
GCTTTGGGTTCCCAATGTACGGGTTCCGGTTCCCAATGTACGGCTTTGGGTTCCCAATGTACGTGCTATC
CACAGGAAAGAAGCTTTTTCGACCTTTTTCCCCTGCTAGGGCAATTTGCCCTAGCATCTGCTCCGTACAT
TAGGAACCGGCGGATGCTTCGCCCTCGATCAGGTTGCGGTAGCGCATGACTAGGATCGGGCCAGCCTGCC
CCGCCTCCTCCTTCAAATCGTACTCCGGCAGGTCATTTGACCCGATCAGCTTGCGCACGGTGAAACAGAA
CTTCTTGAACTCTCCGGCGCTGCCACTGCGTTCGTAGATCGTCTTGAACAACCATCTGGCTTCTGCCTTG
CCTGCGGCGCGGCGTGCCAGGCGGTAGAGAAAACGGCCGATGCCGGGATCGATCAAAAAGTAATCGGGGT
GAACCGTCAGCACGTCCGGGTTCTTGCCTTCTGTGATCTCGCGGTACATCCAATCAGCTAGCTCGATCTC
GATGTACTCCGGCCGCCCGGTTTCGCTCTTTACGATCTTGTAGCGGCTAATCAAGGCTTCACCCTCGGAT
ACCGTCACCAGGCGGCCGTTCTTGGCCTTCTTCGTACGCTGCATGGCAACGTGCGTGGTGTTTAACCGAA
TGCAGGTTTCTACCAGGTCGTCTTTCTGCTTTCCGCCATCGGCTCGCCGGCAGAACTTGAGTACGTCCGC
AACGTGTGGACGGAACACGCGGCCGGGCTTGTCTCCCTTCCCTTCCCGGTATCGGTTCATGGATTCGGTT
AGATGGGAAACCGCCATCAGTACCAGGTCGTAATCCCACACACTGGCCATGCCGGCCGGCCCTGCGGAAA
CCTCTACGTGCCCGTCTGGAAGCTCGTAGCGGATCACCTCGCCAGCTCGTCGGTCACGCTTCGACAGACG
GAAAACGGCCACGTCCATGATGCTGCGACTATCGCGGGTGCCCACGTCATAGAGCATCGGAACGAAAAAA
TCTGGTTGCTCGTCGCCCTTGGGCGGCTTCCTAATCGACGACGCACCGGCTGCCGGCGGTTGCCGGGATT
CTTTGCGGATTCGATCAGCGGCCGCTTGCCACGATTCACCGGGGCGTGCTTCTGCCTCGATGCGTTGCCG
CTGGGCGGCCTGCGCGGCCTTCAACTTCTCCACCAGGTCATCACCCAGCGCCGCGCCGATTTGTACCGGG
CCGGATGGTTTGCGACCGCTCACGCCGATTCCTCGGGCTTGGGGGTTCCAGTGCCATTGCAGGGCCGGCA
GACAACCCAGCCGCTTACGCCTGGCCAACCGCCCGTTCCTCCACACATGGGGCATTCCACGGCGTCGGTG
CCTGGTTGTTCTTGATTTTCCATGCCGCCTCCTTTAGCCGCTAAAATTCATCTACTCATTTATTCATTTG
CTCATTTACTCTGGTAGCTGCGCGATGTATTCAGATAGCAGCTCGGTAATGGTCTTGCCTTGGCGTACCG
CGTACATCTTCAGCTTGGTGTGATCCTCCGCCGGCAACTGAAAGTTGACCCGCTTCATGGCTGGCGTGTC
TGCCAGGCTGGCCAACGTTGCAGCCTTGCTGCTGCGTGCGCTCGGACGGCCGGCACTTAGCGTGTTTGTG
CTTTTGCTCATTTTCTCTTTACCTCATTAACTCAAATGAGTTTTGATTTAATTTCAGCGGCCAGCGCCTG
GACCTCGCGGGCAGCGTCGCCCTCGGGTTCTGATTCAAGAACGGTTGTGCCGGCGGCGGCAGTGCCTGGG
TAGCTCACGCGCTGCGTGATACGGGACTCAAGAATGGGCAGCTCGTACCCGGCCAGCGCCTCGGCAACCT
CACCGCCGATGCGCGTGCCTTTGATCGCCCGCGACACGACAAAGGCCGCTTGTAGCCTTCCATCCGTGAC
CTCAATGCGCTGCTTAACCAGCTCCACCAGGTCGGCGGTGGCCCATATGTCGTAAGGGCTTGGCTGCACC
GGAATCAGCACGAAGTCGGCTGCCTTGATCGCGGACACAGCCAAGTCCGCCGCCTGGGGCGCTCCGTCGA
TCACTACGAAGTCGCGCCGGCCGATGGCCTTCACGTCGCGGTCAATCGTCGGGCGGTCGATGCCGACAAC
GGTTAGCGGTTGATCTTCCCGCACGGCCGCCCAATCGCGGGCACTGCCCTGGGGATCGGAATCGACTAAC
AGAACATCGGCCCCGGCGAGTTGCAGGGCGCGGGCTAGATGGGTTGCGATGGTCGTCTTGCCTGACCCGC
CTTTCTGGTTAAGTACAGCGATAACCTTCATGCGTTCCCCTTGCGTATTTGTTTATTTACTCATCGCATC
ATATACGCAGCGACCGCATGACGCAAGCTGTTTTACTCAAATACACATCACCTTTTTAGACGGCGGCGCT
CGGTTTCTTCAGCGGCCAAGCTGGCCGGCCAGGCCGCCAGCTTGGCATCAGACAAACCGGCCAGGATTTC
ATGCAGCCGCACGGCTGATGGGCTGCCTGTATCGAGTGGTGATTTTGTGCCGAGCTGCCGGTCGGGGAGC
TGTTGGCTGGCTGGTGGCAGGATATATTGTGGTGTAAACAAATTGACGCTTAGACAACTTAATAACACAT
TGCGGACGTTTTTAATGTACTGGGGTGGATGCAGTGGGCCCCACTCTGTGTGCCGAATTCGGATCCGGAG
AGCGGAGAATTAAGGGAGTCACGTTATGACCCCCGCCGATGACGCGGGACAAGCCGTTTTACGTTTGGAA
CTGACAGAACCGCAACGTTGAAGGAGCCACTCAGCCGCGGGTTTCTGGAGTTTAATGAGCTAAGCACATA
CGTCAGAAACCATTATTGCGCGTTCAAAAGTCGCCTAAGGTCACTATCAGCTAGCAAATATTTCTTGTCA
AAAATGCTCCACTGACGTTCCATAAATTCCCCTCGGTATCCAATTAGAGTCTCATATTCACTCTCAATCC
AAATAATCTGCACCGGATCTGGATCGTTTCGCATGATTGAACAAGATGGATTGCACGCAGGTTCTCCGGC
CGCTTGGGTGGAGAGGCTATTCGGCTATGACTGGGCACAACAGACAATCGGCTGCTCTGATGCCGCCGTG
TTCCGGCTGTCAGCGCAGGGGCGCCCGGTTCTTTTTGTCAAGACCGACCTGTCCGGTGCCCTGAATGAAC
TCCAGGACGAGGCAGCGCGGCTATCGTGGCTGGCCACGACGGGCGTTCCTTGCGCAGCTGTGCTCGACGT
TGTCACTGAAGCGGGAAGGGACTGGCTGCTATTGGGCGAAGTGCCGGGGCAGGATCTCCTGTCATCTCAC
CTTGCTCCTGCCGAGAAAGTATCCATCATGGCTGATGCAATGCGGCGGCTGCATACGCTTGATCCGGCTA
CCTGCCCATTCGACCACCAAGCGAAACATCGCATCGAGCGAGCACGTACTCGGATGGAAGCCGGTCTTGT
CGATCAGGATGATCTGGACGAAGAGCATCAGGGGCTCGCGCCAGCCGAACTGTTCGCCAGGCTCAAGGCG
CGTATGCCCGACGGCGAGGATCTCGTCGTGACTCATGGCGATGCCTGCTTGCCGAATATCATGGTGGAAA
ATGGCCGCTTTTCTGGATTCATCGACTGTGGCCGGCTGGGTGTGGCGGACCGCTATCAGGACATAGCGTT
GGCTACCCGTGATATTGCTGAAGAGCTTGGCGGCGAATGGGCTGACCGCTTCCTCGTGCTTTACGGTATC
GCCGCTCCCGATTCGCAGCGCATCGCCTTCTATCGCCTTCTTGACGAGTTCTTCTGAGCGGGTCTGGATC
TAGAGTCAAGCAGATCGTTCAAACATTTGGCAATAAAGTTTCTTAAGATTGAATCCTGTTGCCGGTCTTG
CGATGATTATCATATAATTTCTGTTGAATTACGTTAAGCATGTAATAATTAACATGTAATGCATGACGTT
ATTTATGAGATGGGTTTTTATGATTAGAGTCCCGCAATTATACATTTAATACGCGATAGAAAACAAAATA
TAGCGCGCAAACTAGGATAAATTATCGCGCGCGGTGTCATCTATGTTACTAGATCGACGCTGCAAGAATT
CAAGCTTGGAGGAATTCCAATCCCACAAAAATCTGAGCTTAACAGCACAGTTGCTCCTCTCAGAGCAGAA
TCGGGTATTCAACACCCTCATATCAACTACTACGTTGTGTATAACGGTCCACATGCCGGTATATACGATG
ACTGGGGTTGTACAAAGGCGGCAACAAACGGCGTTCCCGGAGTTGCACACAAGAAATTTGCCACTATTAC
AGAGGCAAGAGCAGCAGCTGACGCGTACACAACAAGTCAGCAAACAGACAGGTTGAACTTCATCCCCAAA
GGAGAAGCTCAACTCAAGCCCAAGAGCTTTGCTAAGGCCCTAACAAGCCCACCAAAGCAAAAAGCCCACT
GGCTCACGCTAGGAACCAAAAGGCCCAGCAGTGATCCAGCCCCAAAAGAGATCTCCTTTGCCCCGGAGAT
TACAATGGACGATTTCCTCTATCTTTACGATCTAGGAAGGAAGTTCGAAGGTGAAGGTGACGACACTATG
TTCACCACTGATAATGAGAAGGTTAGCCTCTTCAATTTCAGAAAGAATGCTGACCCACAGATGGTTAGAG
AGGCCTACGCAGCAAGTCTCATCAAGACGATCTACCCGAGTAACAATCTCCAGGAGATCAAATACCTTCC
CAAGAAGGTTAAAGATGCAGTCAAAAGATTCAGGACTAATTGCATCAAGAACACAGAGAAAGACATATTT
CTCAAGATCAGAAGTACTATTCCAGTATGGACGATTCAAGGCTTGCTTCATAAACCAAGGCAAGTAATAG
AGATTGGAGTCTCTAAAAAGGTAGTTCCTACTGAATCTAAGGCCATGCATGGAGTCTAAGATTCAAATCG
AGGATCTAACAGAACTCGCCGTCAAGACTGGCGAACAGTTCATACAGAGTCTTTTACGACTCAATGACAA
GAAGAAAATCTTCGTCAACATGGTGGAGCACGACACTCTGGTCTACTCCAAAAATGTCAAAGATACAGTC
TCAGAAGATCAAAGGGCTATTGAGACTTTTCAACAAAGGATAATTTCGGGAAACCTCCTCGGATTCCATT
GCCCAGCTATCTGTCACTTCATCGAAAGGACAGTAGAAAAGGAAGGTGGCTCCTACAAATGCCATCATTG
CGATAAAGGAAAGGCTATCATTCAAGATCTCTCTGCCGACAGTGGTCCCAAAGATGGACCCCCACCCACG
AGGAGCATCGTGGAAAAAGAAGAGGTTCCAACCACGTCTACAAAGCAAGTGGATTGATGTGACATCTCCA
CTGACGTAAGGGATGACGCACAATCCCACTATCCTTCGCAAGACCCTTCCTCTATATAAGGAAGTTCATT
TCATTTGGAGAGGACACGCTCGAGTATAAGAGCTCATTTTTACAACAATTACCAACAACAACAAACAACA
AACAACATTACAATTACATTTACAATTATCGATACAATGGTGGATGCGGTGGTCACTGTATTCTTGGAGA
AACTTCTGCATGTTCTCACAGAGGAGAGTAGGTTTCTTACTAAATACAGACAGCAGTTTGAAAAACTGAA
GAACGAGCTGCTATTCATGCAAAGCTTTCTCAAAGATGCAGAGAGGCTCAAGAGGAAAAACAACACCCTT
AAAGGAGTCATGTCCTGTTTGCGAGACTTAATCTTTGAAGCTGAAGAGATACTTGAGGACTGCCAGAATC
AATCTGCAGATAGCGATCGGGCTACTACATGCTTCCATCCTAAAAGGCTCTCTCTTCGCCATCAAACTGG
GAAGTGCCTTGCTAAAATCAATGACAGAATCTCGGAGATAAAGCAAAACATTTCAACATATCTTGGAGTA
CCACTTCTCGAAGAAGGAAGTATGGAGGCACACAATAATCTAATGTCAAGATGGACTTCTTCCCTTTATG
ACCACACTCAGGTAGTTGGTTTGGAAGGTGACACTGAGAAGATAAAGGATTGGCTATTTGAAGCAAGAGA
TGGTTTACTTACCATTGCATTTGTGGGTATGGGAGGACTTGGTAAAACCACTCTTGCTCAGAAAGTTTTC
AATGACAAAAGGGTGGAGGATCACTTGGAGAGGAGGATTTGGGTGTCTGTTTCTCAAACATTTACTGAGG
AACAAGTCATGAGAAGCATATTGAGGAGTTTAGGAGATGCATGTGTTGGTGATGACCAGTGTGAACTGTT
AAGAAAAATAAACCAGTACCTTTTGGGAAAGAGGTTTTTGATTGTTATGGATGATGTTTGGAGCTGGGAC
AATGCCTGGTGGCAAAAAATCTATACTGGACTGCCCAAAGGAAATGGGAGCACTGTTATTGTAACAACGA
GAAATGAGCTAGTCGCTCGCAAGATGGGAGTTACAGAAGCAAGAATACATTGGCCAAAATTCCTCAATGA
GCACTACAGTTGGTTACTATTCCGGAAGATTGCATTTGCAGGAAGTGCAGGTGAATGCCATTTCCCCGAG
TTGGAGGACGTGGGAAAGGAGATTGTGGAAAAATGCAAGGGACTTCCTTTAGCAATCAAAGCAGTAGGAG
GAGTGATGCTTTGCAAGCCATCTTACTATCACGAATGGAGGCGTATTTCAAATCATTTCCGTGATGAATT
GAAAGAAAATGATGACTCAGTGATGGCCTCACTACAGTTGAGCTATGATGAACTCCCTCCTTACTTGAAA
TCCTGTTTCCTCTGTTTTTCACTCTTTCCTGAGGATTGTGTCATACCAAAAGACCAACTGATCCGTTGGT
GGATTGGAGAAGGTTTCATACCTCTGAGAAGTGGTAGGTTATCGACTGAAGTGGGAGAAGATTGTTTCTC
ACAACTATCCAATCGGTGTTTGATAGAAGTTGTTGATAAGGCTTACAATGGTGTGATCCACACATGCAAA
ATGCATGTTATGGTTCGTGACTTGGTGATCAAATTAGCCGAGGATGATGCATTTTTCACCCCAGCTGATG
CAACTTGTCGGCATTTGGGTATTAAGAGTGAGATGAATTGGAAGCAACTATTGAGCAATCAAAAATTACG
AGCACTGCTAACAACCACCAAGAGTGGTGAAGTTAACAAAATCCATTCCGACATTGCCAAGAAGCTGTGC
AAGAGTCGACACCTCCAAGTATTGGATCTGTCAAAATCAATTTTCGATGTGCCTCTTTCAAGTTTGTTGG
AAGGAATTGGATCTGCTAAGCAGCTCACTTATCTCAGTTTAAGCAATACACATCCAATGATTGGAGTTCC
AGCTTCCATATCCAAGCTTGAAAAATTACAGATTTTGGATTTCAGCTATTGCCAAAATATGAAAATGCTC
CCCTCTTGCGTTCTGACATTTGAGGAACTTGCTGTTTTGGATGTGAACAACTGTGGTTCCCTTGAGTACC
TTCCAAAAGGATTAAGTAGGCTTTCCAATCTTCAAGTATTGCTTGGGTTTAAGCCTGCAAAATTAAGCCA
ACCAGGAGGTTGTCGTATTGCTGAGCTCAGAAGCCTGACTCGACTCAGAACTCTCAGTTTAAGACTAACC
GAAAATGAGGAGATTGGAGACGATGAGGGGAACGCACTGGTAGATCTCCAAGAACTTCAATTTTTAACAA
TAAGTTGCTTTGGCAGTCAAGATAATGGACTTGCGACAAAACTTGGTAGACTTTATCCTCCACGACAACT
CCACGAGCTGATTCTCAAATTTTATCCAAGTAAGACAAGTCCTGAATGGCTTAACCCCAATCTCTCCCCC
ATGTTGCGATATTTATCAATCATCTCTGGTGATATTACACAAATGCACGAGAACTTCTGGGGTGATGGTA
GTACTGCTTGGAAAATTGAGGGCTTAATGTTGGAATCTTTATCGGATTTGAGATTGGAATGGTCAGCAAT
GCATCAAGTCATGCCTTCGTTAAGAATACTCAAGGTTAGCTGGTGCCCTGAGTTGGAGTCATTTCCAATT
GAAGATGCAGGGTTTAGAGGGGGTCTATGGAAGAAGGAAGAACATAGGAACTAAGCTTGTCCTGCTTTAA
TGAGATATGCGAGAAGCCTATGATCGCATGATATTTGCTTTCAATTCTGTTGTGCACGTTGTAAAAAACC
TGAGCATGTGTAGCTCAGATCCTTACCGCCGGTTTCGGTTCATTCTAATGAATATATCACCCGTTACTAT
CGTATTTTTATGAATAATATTCTCCGTTCAATTTACTGATTGTACCCTACTACTTATATGTACAATATTA
AAATGAAAACAATATATTGTGCTGAATAGGTTTATAGCGACATCTATGATAGAGCGCCACAATAACAAAC
AATTGCGTTTTATTATTACAAATCCAATTTTAAAAAAAGCGGCAGAACCGGTCAAACCTAAAAGACTGAT
TACATAAATCTTATTCAAATTTCAAAAGTGCCCCAGGGGCTAGTATCTACGACACACCGAGCGGCGAACT
AATAACGCTCACTGAAGGGAACTCCGGTTCCCCGCCGGCGCGCATGGGTGAGATTCCTTGAAGTTGAGTA
TTGGCCGTCCGCTCTACCGAAAGTTACGGGCACCATTCAACCCGGTCCAGCACGGCGGCCGGGTAACCGA
CTTGCTGCCCCGAGAATTATGCAGCATTTTTTTGGTGTATGTGGGCCCCAAATGAAGTGCAGGTCAAACC
TTGACAGTGACGACAAATCGTTGGGCGGGTCCAGGGCGAATTTTGCGACAACATGTCGAGGCTCAGCAGG
ACCGCTACTAGAGGATGCACATGTGACCGA
